Addgene plasmid #47376: LV-H2B-mRFP1
Purpose: This was used as a nuclear marker
Depositing lab: Joseph Takahashi. Depositing organization: University of Texas Southwestern Medical Center. Publication: Crystal structure of the heterodimeric CLOCK:BMAL1 transcriptional activator complex. Huang N, Chelliah Y, Shan Y, Taylor CA, Yoo SH, Partch C, Green CB, Zhang H, Takahashi JS. Science. 2012 Jul 13;337(6091):189-94. doi: 10.1126/science.1222804. Epub 2012 May 31. PubMed 22653727.
Backbone
  Vector backbone: Unknown
  Vector type: Mammalian Expression
Growth in bacteria
  Bacterial resistance: Ampicillin, 100 μg/mL
  Growth temperature: 37°C
  Growth strain: Stbl3
  Copy number: High Copy
Gene/Insert
  Gene/Insert name: H2B
  Species: H. sapiens (human)
  Promoter: CMV
  Tag / fusion protein: mRFP (C terminal on insert)
  Cloning method: Unknown; 5′ cloning site unknown (unknown if destroyed); 3′ cloning site unknown (unknown if destroyed)
  Sequencing primers: 5′ CMV-F; 3′ WPRE-R
Terms and licenses: Academic/Nonprofit Terms; Industry Terms: Not Available to Industry
How to cite: LV-H2B-mRFP1 was a gift from Joseph Takahashi (Addgene plasmid # 47376 ; http://n2t.net/addgene:47376 ; RRID:Addgene_47376)
