[The description below was written by a language model from this plasmid's Addgene catalogue record and pLannotate feature annotations shown in this document.]
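Description:
LV-H2B-mRFP1 is an ampicillin-resistant, high-copy mammalian expression plasmid that drives a red fluorescent histone fusion used as a nuclear marker. The catalogue lists the backbone as unknown. The "LV" name, the use of a recombination-deficient propagation strain and several HIV-1-derived elements point to a lentiviral origin. In bacteria it is maintained by a ColE1/pUC-type origin and a β-lactamase gene with its own promoter, and a fragment of the pBR322 bom region is also present.

The payload is human histone H2B, according to the catalogue. The automated annotation matched this reading frame to a chicken H2B entry, which probably reflects the strong conservation of histones rather than a different species of origin. H2B is fused at its C terminus to mRFP1, a monomeric red fluorescent protein derived from Discosoma. Expression comes from the human cytomegalovirus immediate early enhancer and promoter. Because H2B is incorporated into chromatin, the fusion labels nuclei and chromosomes in living or fixed cells. Downstream of the fusion lie a single loxP site, a WPRE that enhances transcript processing and expression, a fragment of the HIV-1 nef region, and a truncated HIV-1 LTR that likely supplies the 3' end of the transcript.

The 5.3 kb sequenced record shows only this one LTR element. No upstream LTR, packaging signal, Rev response element or central polypurine tract is annotated. The table therefore does not support assuming the plasmid can be packaged into lentiviral particles, and use by direct transfection fits the recorded features best. No mammalian selection marker is annotated.
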