Features (pLannotate 1.2.2; 15 found; start..end, strand, type, name):
     26..78      -  misc_feature   bom (fragment): basis of mobility region from pBR322
    233..612     +  enhancer       CMV enhancer: human cytomegalovirus immediate early enhancer
    613..816     +  promoter       CMV promoter: human cytomegalovirus (CMV) immediate early promoter
    862..893     +  misc_feature   MCS (fragment): pUC18/19 multiple cloning site
    954..1331    +  CDS            H2B-I (sequence partly withheld): H2B1_CHICK - Experimental evidence at protein level: Swiss-Prot protein existence level 1. Has broad-spectrum antibacterial activity. May be important in the antimicrobial defenses of chick reproductive system during follicle development in the ovary and egg formation in the oviduct. From Gallus gallus (Chicken).
   1377..2051    +  CDS            mRFP1: mRFP1 is a basic (constitutively fluorescent) red fluorescent protein published in 2002, derived from Discosoma sp.. It is reported to be a somewhat slowly-maturing monomer with low acid sensitivity.
   2119..2152    +  protein_bind   loxP: Cre-mediated recombination occurs in the 8-bp core sequence (GCATACAT). Cre recombinase
   2185..2208    +  misc_feature   MCS (fragment): pBluescript multiple cloning site
   2208..2796    +  misc_feature   WPRE: woodchuck hepatitis virus posttranscriptional regulatory element
   2797..2816    +  misc_feature   MCS (fragment): pBluescript multiple cloning site
   2818..3318    +  CDS            nef (fragment): NEF_HV1LA - Experimental evidence at protein level: Swiss-Prot protein existence level 1. Extracellular Nef protein targets CD4(+) T-lymphocytes for apoptosis by interacting with CXCR4 surface receptors. From Human immunodeficiency virus type 1 group M subtype B (isolate Lai) (HIV-1).
   3325..3505    +  LTR            5' LTR (truncated): truncated 5' long terminal repeat (LTR) from HIV-1
   3567..4155    -  rep_origin     ori: high-copy-number ColE1/pMB1/pBR322/pUC origin of replication
   4326..5186    -  CDS            AmpR: β-lactamase; bla; confers resistance to ampicillin, carbenicillin, and related antibiotics
   5187..5291    -  promoter       AmpR promoter: bla
>Addgene plasmid #47376 | LV-H2B-mRFP1 | addgene full sequence | sequence record 229132 | Addgene NGS Result
CGGATCGGGAGATCTCCCGATCCCCTATGGTGCACTCTCAGTACAATCTGCTCTGATGCCGCATAGTTAA
GCCAGTATCTGCTCCCTGCTTGTGTGTTGGAGGTCGCTGAGTAGTGCGCGAGCAAAATTTAAGCTACAAC
AAGGCAAGGCTTGACCGACAATTGCATGAAGAATCTGCTTAGGGTTAGGCGTTTTGCGCTGCTTCGCGAT
GTACGGGCCAGATATACGCGTTGACATTGATTATTGACTAGTTATTAATAGTAATCAATTACGGGGTCAT
TAGTTCATAGCCCATATATGGAGTTCCGCGTTACATAACTTACGGTAAATGGCCCGCCTGGCTGACCGCC
CAACGACCCCCGCCCATTGACGTCAATAATGACGTATGTTCCCATAGTAACGCCAATAGGGACTTTCCAT
TGACGTCAATGGGTGGAGTATTTACGGTAAACTGCCCACTTGGCAGTACATCAAGTGTATCATATGCCAA
GTACGCCCCCTATTGACGTCAATGACGGTAAATGGCCCGCCTGGCATTATGCCCAGTACATGACCTTATG
GGACTTTCCTACTTGGCAGTACATCTACGTATTAGTCATCGCTATTACCATGGTGATGCGGTTTTGGCAG
TACATCAATGGGCGTGGATAGCGGTTTGACTCACGGGGATTTCCAAGTCTCCACCCCATTGACGTCAATG
GGAGTTTGTTTTGGCACCAAAATCAACGGGACTTTCCAAAATGTCGTAACAACTCCGCCCCATTGACGCA
AATGGGCGGTAGGCGTGTACGGTGGGAGGTCTATATAAGCAGAGCTGGTTTAGTGAACCGTCAGATCCGC
TAGCGCTACCGGACTCAGATCTCGAGCTCGGTACCCGGGGATCCTCTAGAGTCTAGACACGAGCTTTTAT
TTAAGTGCGTTCATTCTCACTGCTGTTATTGTTTTCTGACAGCATG
[375 nt withheld, positions 957-1331]
CTGCAGTCGACTCTAGACTCGAGGGATCCAGATCTCCAGTCTTCCATGGCCTCCTCCGAGGACGTCATCA
AGGAGTTCATGCGCTTCAAGGTGCGCATGGAGGGCTCCGTGAACGGCCACGAGTTCGAGATCGAGGGCGA
GGGCGAGGGCCGCCCCTACGAGGGCACCCAGACCGCCAAGCTGAAGGTGACCAAGGGCGGCCCCCTGCCC
TTCGCCTGGGACATCCTGTCCCCTCAGTTCCAGTACGGCTCCAAGGCCTACGTGAAGCACCCCGCCGACA
TCCCCGACTACTTGAAGCTGTCCTTCCCCGAGGGCTTCAAGTGGGAGCGCGTGATGAACTTCGAGGACGG
CGGCGTGGTGACCGTGACCCAGGACTCCTCCCTGCAGGACGGCGAGTTCATCTACAAGGTGAAGCTGCGC
GGCACCAACTTCCCCTCCGACGGCCCCGTAATGCAGAAGAAGACCATGGGCTGGGAGGCCTCCACCGAGC
GGATGTACCCCGAGGACGGCGCCCTGAAGGGCGAGATCAAGATGAGGCTGAAGCTGAAGGACGGCGGCCA
CTACGACGCCGAGGTCAAGACCACCTACATGGCCAAGAAGCCCGTGCAGCTGCCCGGCGCCTACAAGACC
GACATCAAGCTGGACATCACCTCCCACAACGAGGACTACACCATCGTGGAACAGTACGAGCGCGCCGAGG
GCCGCCACTCCACCGGCGCCTCTCGAGCGGGATCCACTAGTCCAGTGTGGTGGAATTAATTCTGCAGATA
ATTCGTCGAGGGACCTAATAACTTCGTATAGCATACATTATACGAAGTTATACATGTTTAAGGGTTCCGG
TTCCACTAGGTACAATTCGATATCAAGCTTATCGATAATCAACCTCTGGATTACAAAATTTGTGAAAGAT
TGACTGGTATTCTTAACTATGTTGCTCCTTTTACGCTATGTGGATACGCTGCTTTAATGCCTTTGTATCA
TGCTATTGCTTCCCGTATGGCTTTCATTTTCTCCTCCTTGTATAAATCCTGGTTGCTGTCTCTTTATGAG
GAGTTGTGGCCCGTTGTCAGGCAACGTGGCGTGGTGTGCACTGTGTTTGCTGACGCAACCCCCACTGGTT
GGGGCATTGCCACCACCTGTCAGCTCCTTTCCGGGACTTTCGCTTTCCCCCTCCCTATTGCCACGGCGGA
ACTCATCGCCGCCTGCCTTGCCCGCTGCTGGACAGGGGCTCGGCTGTTGGGCACTGACAATTCCGTGGTG
TTGTCGGGGAAATCATCGTCCTTTCCTTGGCTGCTCGCCTGTGTTGCCACCTGGATTCTGCGCGGGACGT
CCTTCTGCTACGTCCCTTCGGCCCTCAATCCAGCGGACCTTCCTTCCCGCGGCCTGCTGCCGGCTCTGCG
GCCTCTTCCGCGTCTTCGCCTTCGCCCTCAGACGAGTCGGATCTCCCTTTGGGCCGCCTCCCCGCATCGA
TACCGTCGACCTCGATCGAGACCTAGAAAAACATGGAGCAATCACAAGTAGCAATACAGCAGCTACCAAT
GCTGATTGTGCCTGGCTAGAAGCACAAGAGGAGGAGGAGGTGGGTTTTCCAGTCACACCTCAGGTACCTT
TAAGACCAATGACTTACAAGGCAGCTGTAGATCTTAGCCACTTTTTAAAAGAAAAGGGGGGACTGGAAGG
GCTAATTCACTCCCAACGAAGACAAGATATCCTTGATCTGTGGATCTACCACACACAAGGCTACTTCCCT
GATTGGCAGAACTACACACCAGGGCCAGGGATCAGATATCCACTGACCTTTGGATGGTGCTACAAGCTAG
TACCAGTTGAGCAAGAGAAGGTAGAAGAAGCCAATGAAGGAGAGAACACCCGCTTGTTACACCCTGTGAG
CCTGCATGGGATGGATGACCCGGAGAGAGAAGTATTAGAGTGGAGGTTTGACAGCCGCCTAGCATTTCAT
CACATGGCCCGAGAGCTGCATCCGGACTGTACTGGGTCTCTCTGGTTAGACCAGATCTGAGCCTGGGAGC
TCTCTGGCTAACTAGGGAACCCACTGCTTAAGCCTCAATAAAGCTTGCCTTGAGTGCTTCAAGTAGTGTG
TGCCCGTCTGTTGTGTGACTCTGGTAACTAGAGATCCCTCAGACCCTTTTAGTCAGTGTGGAAAATCTCT
AGCAGCATGTGAGCAAAAGGCCAGCAAAAGGCCAGGAACCGTAAAAAGGCCGCGTTGCTGGCGTTTTTCC
ATAGGCTCCGCCCCCCTGACGAGCATCACAAAAATCGACGCTCAAGTCAGAGGTGGCGAAACCCGACAGG
ACTATAAAGATACCAGGCGTTTCCCCCTGGAAGCTCCCTCGTGCGCTCTCCTGTTCCGACCCTGCCGCTT
ACCGGATACCTGTCCGCCTTTCTCCCTTCGGGAAGCGTGGCGCTTTCTCATAGCTCACGCTGTAGGTATC
TCAGTTCGGTGTAGGTCGTTCGCTCCAAGCTGGGCTGTGTGCACGAACCCCCCGTTCAGCCCGACCGCTG
CGCCTTATCCGGTAACTATCGTCTTGAGTCCAACCCGGTAAGACACGACTTATCGCCACTGGCAGCAGCC
ACTGGTAACAGGATTAGCAGAGCGAGGTATGTAGGCGGTGCTACAGAGTTCTTGAAGTGGTGGCCTAACT
ACGGCTACACTAGAAGAACAGTATTTGGTATCTGCGCTCTGCTGAAGCCAGTTACCTTCGGAAAAAGAGT
TGGTAGCTCTTGATCCGGCAAACAAACCACCGCTGGTAGCGGTGGTTTTTTTGTTTGCAAGCAGCAGATT
ACGCGCAGAAAAAAAGGATCTCAAGAAGATCCTTTGATCTTTTCTACGGGGTCTGACGCTCAGTGGAACG
AAAACTCACGTTAAGGGATTTTGGTCATGAGATTATCAAAAAGGATCTTCACCTAGATCCTTTTAAATTA
AAAATGAAGTTTTAAATCAATCTAAAGTATATATGAGTAAACTTGGTCTGACAGTTACCAATGCTTAATC
AGTGAGGCACCTATCTCAGCGATCTGTCTATTTCGTTCATCCATAGTTGCCTGACTCCCCGTCGTGTAGA
TAACTACGATACGGGAGGGCTTACCATCTGGCCCCAGTGCTGCAATGATACCGCGAGACCCACGCTCACC
GGCTCCAGATTTATCAGCAATAAACCAGCCAGCCGGAAGGGCCGAGCGCAGAAGTGGTCCTGCAACTTTA
TCCGCCTCCATCCAGTCTATTAATTGTTGCCGGGAAGCTAGAGTAAGTAGTTCGCCAGTTAATAGTTTGC
GCAACGTTGTTGCCATTGCTACAGGCATCGTGGTGTCACGCTCGTCGTTTGGTATGGCTTCATTCAGCTC
CGGTTCCCAACGATCAAGGCGAGTTACATGATCCCCCATGTTGTGCAAAAAAGCGGTTAGCTCCTTCGGT
CCTCCGATCGTTGTCAGAAGTAAGTTGGCCGCAGTGTTATCACTCATGGTTATGGCAGCACTGCATAATT
CTCTTACTGTCATGCCATCCGTAAGATGCTTTTCTGTGACTGGTGAGTACTCAACCAAGTCATTCTGAGA
ATAGTGTATGCGGCGACCGAGTTGCTCTTGCCCGGCGTCAATACGGGATAATACCGCGCCACATAGCAGA
ACTTTAAAAGTGCTCATCATTGGAAAACGTTCTTCGGGGCGAAAACTCTCAAGGATCTTACCGCTGTTGA
GATCCAGTTCGATGTAACCCACTCGTGCACCCAACTGATCTTCAGCATCTTTTACTTTCACCAGCGTTTC
TGGGTGAGCAAAAACAGGAAGGCAAAATGCCGCAAAAAAGGGAATAAGGGCGACACGGAAATGTTGAATA
CTCATACTCTTCCTTTTTCAATATTATTGAAGCATTTATCAGGGTTATTGTCTCATGAGCGGATACATAT
TTGAATGTATTTAGAAAAATAAACAAATAGGGGTTCCGCGCACATTTCCCCGAAAAGTGCCACCTGACGT
CGA
